Addgene plasmid #183989: Calnexin-HT8-mGold
Purpose: Expresses fluorescent HaloTag8 fusion protein in mammalian cells with localization in the ER.
Depositing lab: Pablo Rivera-Fuentes. Depositing organization: Swiss Federal Institute of Technology (EPFL). Publication: A locally activatable sensor for robust quantification of organellar glutathione. Emmert S, Quargnali G, Thallmair S, Rivera-Fuentes P. Nat Chem. 2023 Oct;15(10):1415-1421. doi: 10.1038/s41557-023-01249-3. Epub 2023 Jun 15. PubMed 37322101.
Backbone
  Vector backbone: pCMV
  Vector type: Mammalian Expression
Growth in bacteria
  Bacterial resistance: Kanamycin, 50 μg/mL
  Growth temperature: 37°C
  Growth strain: DH5alpha
  Copy number: High Copy
Gene/Insert
  Gene/Insert name: Calnexin
  Species: H. sapiens (human)
  Insert size (bp): 3438
  Entrez Gene: CANX (a.k.a. CNX, IP90, P90)
  Tag / fusion protein: HaloTag8 (C61S, C262S), mGold (C terminal on insert)
  Cloning method: Gibson Cloning
Terms and licenses: Academic/Nonprofit Terms; Industry Terms: Not Available to Industry
How to cite: Calnexin-HT8-mGold was a gift from Pablo Rivera-Fuentes (Addgene plasmid # 183989 ; http://n2t.net/addgene:183989 ; RRID:Addgene_183989)
