[The description below was written by a language model from this plasmid's Addgene catalogue record and pLannotate feature annotations shown in this document.]
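Description:
Calnexin-HT8-mGold is a mammalian expression plasmid on a pCMV backbone (7,397 nt in the sequenced record) that produces an ER-localized, fluorescent HaloTag8 fusion protein. It is propagated in E. coli from a high-copy ColE1/pUC-type origin under kanamycin selection. The resistance gene is the Tn5 aminoglycoside phosphotransferase (NeoR/KanR), placed behind tandem bacterial (bla) and SV40 early promoters and followed by an HSV TK polyadenylation signal. This arrangement allows kanamycin selection in bacteria and, in principle, G418 selection in mammalian cells. An f1 origin is also present. Short annotated fragments of ble, a bGH poly(A) signal and SV40 large T antigen appear to be backbone remnants rather than functional elements.

The expression cassette is driven by the human cytomegalovirus immediate early enhancer and promoter and terminated by an SV40 poly(A) signal. It encodes human calnexin (CANX), a calcium-binding chaperone involved in ER glycoprotein quality control, which serves here as the targeting module. After a short linker region, calnexin is fused at its C terminus to HaloTag8, recorded as carrying C61S and C262S substitutions, and then directly to mGold, a photostable mVenus-derived yellow fluorescent protein. HaloTag is a modified bacterial dehalogenase that forms covalent bonds with chloroalkane ligands, so chloroalkane-bearing probes can be anchored at the ER while mGold reports expression and localization of the fusion. The associated publication describes a locally activatable sensor for quantifying organellar glutathione, which suggests the construct was used to recruit such a sensor to the ER, although the record does not describe that use in detail.
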