Features (pLannotate 1.2.2; 16 found; start..end, strand, type, name):
     76..379     +  enhancer       CMV enhancer: human cytomegalovirus immediate early enhancer
    380..583     +  promoter       CMV promoter: human cytomegalovirus (CMV) immediate early promoter
    606..633     +  misc_feature   MCS (fragment): multiple cloning site
    640..2415    +  CDS            CANX: CALX_HUMAN - Experimental evidence at protein level: Swiss-Prot protein existence level 1. Calcium-binding protein that interacts with newly synthesized glycoproteins in the endoplasmic reticulum. It may act in assisting protein assembly and/or in the retention within the ER of unassembled protein subunits. It seems to play a major role in the quality control apparatus of the ER by the retention of incorrectly folded proteins. Associated with partial T-cell antigen receptor complexes that escape the ER of immature thymocytes, it may function as a signaling complex regulating thymocyte maturati
   2476..3360    +  CDS            HaloTag®: modified bacterial dehalogenase that forms covalent bonds with chloroalkane derivatives
   3361..4077    +  CDS            mGold: photostable derivative of mVenus (Lee et al., 2020) mammalian codon-optimized
   4094..4177    +  CDS            large T antigen (fragment): large T antigen from SV40 (simian virus 40)
   4200..4321    +  polyA_signal   SV40 poly(A) signal: SV40 polyadenylation signal
   4355..4783    -  rep_origin     f1 ori (sequence partly withheld): f1 bacteriophage origin of replication; arrow indicates direction of (+) strand synthesis
   4810..4914    +  promoter       AmpR promoter: bla
   4916..5273    +  promoter       SV40 promoter: SV40 enhancer and early promoter
   5308..6102    +  CDS            NeoR/KanR: aminoglycoside phosphotransferase from Tn5; aph(3')-II (or nptII); confers resistance to neomycin, kanamycin, and G418 (Geneticin®)
   6123..6275    +  CDS            ble (fragment): BLE_KLEPN - Experimental evidence at protein level: Swiss-Prot protein existence level 1. Binding protein with a strong affinity to the bleomycin family of antibiotics. Binds to CL990; an antimitotic-antibiotic compound. From Klebsiella pneumoniae.
   6334..6381    +  polyA_signal   HSV TK poly(A) signal: herpes simplex virus thymidine kinase polyadenylation signal (Cole and Stacy, 1985)
   6472..6488    -  polyA_signal   bGH poly(A) signal (fragment): bovine growth hormone polyadenylation signal
   6710..7298    +  rep_origin     ori: high-copy-number ColE1/pMB1/pBR322/pUC origin of replication
>Addgene plasmid #183989 | Calnexin-HT8-mGold | addgene full sequence | sequence record 362756 | Addgene NGS Result
ATTACCGCCATGCATTAGTTATTAATAGTAATCAATTACGGGGTCATTAGTTCATAGCCCATATATGGAG
TTCCGCGTTACATAACTTACGGTAAATGGCCCGCCTGGCTGACCGCCCAACGACCCCCGCCCATTGACGT
CAATAATGACGTATGTTCCCATAGTAACGCCAATAGGGACTTTCCATTGACGTCAATGGGTGGAGTATTT
ACGGTAAACTGCCCACTTGGCAGTACATCAAGTGTATCATATGCCAAGTACGCCCCCTATTGACGTCAAT
GACGGTAAATGGCCCGCCTGGCATTATGCCCAGTACATGACCTTATGGGACTTTCCTACTTGGCAGTACA
TCTACGTATTAGTCATCGCTATTACCATGGTGATGCGGTTTTGGCAGTACATCAATGGGCGTGGATAGCG
GTTTGACTCACGGGGATTTCCAAGTCTCCACCCCATTGACGTCAATGGGAGTTTGTTTTGGCACCAAAAT
CAACGGGACTTTCCAAAATGTCGTAACAACTCCGCCCCATTGACGCAAATGGGCGGTAGGCGTGTACGGT
GGGAGGTCTATATAAGCAGAGCTGGTTTAGTGAACCGTCAGATCCGCTAGCGCTACCGGACTCAGATCTC
GAGACCGCCATGGAAGGGAAGTGGTTGCTGTGTATGTTACTGGTGCTTGGAACTGCTATTGTTGAGGCTC
ATGATGGACATGATGATGATGTGATTGATATTGAGGATGACCTTGACGATGTCATTGAAGAGGTAGAAGA
CTCAAAACCAGATACCACTGCTCCTCCTTCATCTCCCAAGGTTACTTACAAAGCTCCAGTTCCAACAGGG
GAAGTATATTTTGCTGATTCTTTTGACAGAGGAACTCTGTCAGGGTGGATTTTATCCAAAGCCAAGAAAG
ACGATACCGATGATGAAATTGCCAAATATGATGGAAAGTGGGAGGTAGAGGAAATGAAGGAGTCAAAGCT
TCCAGGTGATAAAGGACTTGTGTTGATGTCTCGGGCCAAGCATCATGCCATCTCTGCTAAACTGAACAAG
CCCTTCCTGTTTGACACCAAGCCTCTCATTGTTCAGTATGAGGTTAATTTCCAAAATGGAATAGAATGTG
GTGGTGCCTATGTGAAACTGCTTTCTAAAACACCAGAACTCAACCTGGATCAGTTCCATGACAAGACCCC
TTATACGATTATGTTTGGTCCAGATAAATGTGGCGAGGACTATAAACTGCACTTCATCTTCCGACACAAA
AACCCCAAAACGGGTATCTATGAAGAAAAACATGCTAAGAGGCCAGATGCAGATCTGAAGACCTATTTTA
CTGATAAGAAAACACATCTTTACACACTAATCTTGAATCCAGATAATAGTTTTGAAATACTGGTTGACCA
ATCTGTGGTGAATAGTGGAAATCTGCTCAATGACATGACTCCTCCTGTAAATCCTTCACGTGAAATTGAG
GACCCAGAAGACCGGAAGCCCGAGGATTGGGATGAAAGACCAAAAATCCCAGATCCAGAAGCTGTCAAGC
CAGATGACTGGGATGAAGATGCCCCTGCTAAGATTCCAGATGAAGAGGCCACAAAACCCGAAGGCTGGTT
AGATGATGAGCCTGAGTACGTACCTGATCCAGACGCAGAGAAACCTGAGGATTGGGATGAAGACATGGAT
GGAGAATGGGAGGCTCCTCAGATTGCCAACCCTAGATGTGAGTCAGCTCCTGGATGTGGTGTCTGGCAGC
GACCTGTGATTGACAACCCCAATTATAAAGGCAAATGGAAGCCTCCTATGATTGACAATCCCAGTTACCA
GGGAATCTGGAAACCCAGGAAAATACCAAATCCAGATTTCTTTGAAGATCTGGAACCTTTCAGAATGACT
CCTTTTAGTGCTATTGGTTTGGAGCTGTGGTCCATGACCTCTGACATTTTTTTTGACAACTTTATCATTT
GTGCTGATCGAAGAATAGTTGATGATTGGGCCAATGATGGATGGGGCCTGAAGAAAGCTGCTGATGGGGC
TGCTGAGCCAGGCGTTGTGGGGCAGATGAACGAGGCAGCTGAAGAGCGCCCGTGGCTGTGGGTAGTCTAT
ATTCTAACTGTAGCCCTTCCTGTGTTCCTGGTTATCCTCTTCTGCTGTTCTGGAAAGAAACAGACCAGTG
GTATGGAGTATAAGAAAACTGATGCACCTCAACCGGATGTGAAGGAAGAGGAAGAAGAGAAGGAAGAGGA
AAAGGACAAGGGAGATGAGGAGGAGGAAGGAGAAGAGAAACTTGAAGAGAAACAGAAAAGTGATGCTGAA
GAAGATGGTGGCACTGTCAGTCAAGAGGAGGAAGACAGAAAACCTAAAGCAGAGGAGGATGAAATTTTGA
ACAGATCACCAAGAAACAGAAAGCCACGAAGAGAGGGGGGTGCGTCAGGCGGCAGCGGATCTGGACCGGT
CGCCACCATGCAGTCGACCGGCAGCGAAATCGGTACTGGCTTTCCATTCGACCCCCATTATGTGGAAGTC
CTGGGCGAGCGCATGCACTACGTCGATGTTGGTCCGCGCGATGGCACCCCTGTGCTGTTCCTGCACGGTA
ACCCGACCTCCTCCTACGTGTGGCGCAACATCATCCCGCATGTTGCACCGACCCATCGCAGCATTGCTCC
AGACCTGATCGGTATGGGCAAATCCGACAAACCAGACCTGGGTTATTTCTTCGACGACCACGTCCGCTTC
ATGGATGCCTTCATCGAAGCCCTGGGTCTGGAAGAGGTCGTCCTGGTCATTCACGACTGGGGCTCCGCTC
TGGGTTTCCACTGGGCCAAGCGCAATCCAGAGCGCGTCAAAGGTATTGCATTTATGGAGTTCATCCGCCC
TATCCCGACCTGGGACGAATGGCCAGAATTTGCCCGCGAGACCTTCCAGGCCTTCCGCACCACCGACGTC
GGCCGCAAGCTGATCATCGATCAGAACGTTTTTATCGAGGGTACGCTGCCGATGGGTGTCGTCCGCCCGC
TGACTGAAGTCGAGATGGACCATTACCGCGAGCCGTTCCTGAATCCTGTTGACCGCGAGCCACTGTGGCG
CTTCCCAAACGAGCTGCCAATCGCCGGTGAGCCAGCGAACATCGTCGCGCTGGTCGAAGAATACATGGAC
TGGCTGCACCAGTCCCCTGTCCCGAAGCTGCTGTTCTGGGGCACCCCAGGCGTTCTGATCCCACCGGCCG
AAGCCGCTCGCCTGGCCAAAAGCCTGCCTAACAGCAAGGCTGTGGACATCGGCCCGGGTCTGAATCTGCT
GCAAGAAGACAACCCGGACCTGATCGGCAGCGAGATCGCGCGCTGGCTGTCCACGCTCGAGATTTCCGGC
GTGAGCAAGGGCGAGGAGCTGTTCACCGGGGTGGTGCCCATCCTGGTCGAGCTGGACGGCGACGTAAACG
GCCACAAGTTCAGCGTGTCCGGCGAGGGCGAGGGCGATGCCACCTACGGCAAGCTGACCCTGAAGTTCAT
CTGCACCACCGGCAAGCTACCCGTGCCCTGGCCCACCCTCGTGACCAGCCTGGGCTACGGCCTGCAGTGC
TTCGCCCGCTACCCCGACCACATGAAGCAGCACGACTTCTTCAAGTCCGCCATGCCCGAAGGCTACGTCC
AGGAGCGCACCATCTTCTTCAAGGACGACGGCAACTACAAGACCCGCGCCGAGGTGAAGTTCGAGGGCGA
CACCCTGGTGAACCGCATCGAGCTGAAGGGCATCGACTTCAAGGAGGACGGCAACATCCTGGGGCACAAG
CTGGAGTACAACTACAACAGCCACAACGTCTATATCACCGCCGACAAGCAGAAGAACGGCATCAAGGCCA
ACTTCAAGATCCGCCACAACATCGAGGACGGCGGCGTGCAGCTCGCCGACCACTACCAGCAGAACACCCC
CATCGGCGACGGCCCCGTGCTGCTGCCCGACAACCACTACCTGAGCTACCAGTCCAAGCTGAGCAAAGAC
CCCAACGAGAAGCGCGATCACATGGTCCTGCTGGAGTTCGTGACCGCCGCCGGGATCACTCTCGGCATGG
ACGAGCTGTACAAGTAAAGCGGCCGCGACTCTAGATCATAATCAGCCATACCACATTTGTAGAGGTTTTA
CTTGCTTTAAAAAACCTCCCACACCTCCCCCTGAACCTGAAACATAAAATGAATGCAATTGTTGTTGTTA
ACTTGTTTATTGCAGCTTATAATGGTTACAAATAAAGCAATAGCATCACAAATTTCACAAATAAAGCATT
TTTTTCACTGCATTCTAGTTGTGGTTTGTCCAAACTCATCAATGTATCTTAAGGCGTAAATTGTAAGCGT
TAATATTTTGTTAAAATTCGCGTTAAATTTTTGTTAAATCAGCTCATTTTTTAACCAATAGGCCGAAATC
GGCAAAATCCCTTATAAATCAAAAGAATAGACCGAGATAGGGT
[37 nt withheld, positions 4454-4490]
AAAGAACGTGGACTCCAACGTCAAAGG
[49 nt withheld, positions 4518-4566]
T
[91 nt withheld, positions 4568-4658]
G
[124 nt withheld, positions 4660-4783]
CAGGTGGCACTTTTCGGGGAAATGTGCGCGGAACCCCTATTTGTTTATTTTTCTAAATACATTCAAATAT
GTATCCGCTCATGAGACAATAACCCTGATAAATGCTTCAATAATATTGAAAAAGGAAGAGTCCTGAGGCG
GAAAGAACCAGCTGTGGAATGTGTGTCAGTTAGGGTGTGGAAAGTCCCCAGGCTCCCCAGCAGGCAGAAG
TATGCAAAGCATGCATCTCAATTAGTCAGCAACCAGGTGTGGAAAGTCCCCAGGCTCCCCAGCAGGCAGA
AGTATGCAAAGCATGCATCTCAATTAGTCAGCAACCATAGTCCCGCCCCTAACTCCGCCCATCCCGCCCC
TAACTCCGCCCAGTTCCGCCCATTCTCCGCCCCATGGCTGACTAATTTTTTTTATTTATGCAGAGGCCGA
GGCCGCCTCGGCCTCTGAGCTATTCCAGAAGTAGTGAGGAGGCTTTTTTGGAGGCCTAGGCTTTTGCAAA
GATCGATCAAGAGACAGGATGAGGATCGTTTCGCATGATTGAACAAGATGGATTGCACGCAGGTTCTCCG
GCCGCTTGGGTGGAGAGGCTATTCGGCTATGACTGGGCACAACAGACAATCGGCTGCTCTGATGCCGCCG
TGTTCCGGCTGTCAGCGCAGGGGCGCCCGGTTCTTTTTGTCAAGACCGACCTGTCCGGTGCCCTGAATGA
ACTGCAAGACGAGGCAGCGCGGCTATCGTGGCTGGCCACGACGGGCGTTCCTTGCGCAGCTGTGCTCGAC
GTTGTCACTGAAGCGGGAAGGGACTGGCTGCTATTGGGCGAAGTGCCGGGGCAGGATCTCCTGTCATCTC
ACCTTGCTCCTGCCGAGAAAGTATCCATCATGGCTGATGCAATGCGGCGGCTGCATACGCTTGATCCGGC
TACCTGCCCATTCGACCACCAAGCGAAACATCGCATCGAGCGAGCACGTACTCGGATGGAAGCCGGTCTT
GTCGATCAGGATGATCTGGACGAAGAGCATCAGGGGCTCGCGCCAGCCGAACTGTTCGCCAGGCTCAAGG
CGAGCATGCCCGACGGCGAGGATCTCGTCGTGACCCATGGCGATGCCTGCTTGCCGAATATCATGGTGGA
AAATGGCCGCTTTTCTGGATTCATCGACTGTGGCCGGCTGGGTGTGGCGGACCGCTATCAGGACATAGCG
TTGGCTACCCGTGATATTGCTGAAGAGCTTGGCGGCGAATGGGCTGACCGCTTCCTCGTGCTTTACGGTA
TCGCCGCTCCCGATTCGCAGCGCATCGCCTTCTATCGCCTTCTTGACGAGTTCTTCTGAGCGGGACTCTG
GGGTTCGAAATGACCGACCAAGCGACGCCCAACCTGCCATCACGAGATTTCGATTCCACCGCCGCCTTCT
ATGAAAGGTTGGGCTTCGGAATCGTTTTCCGGGACGCCGGCTGGATGATCCTCCAGCGCGGGGATCTCAT
GCTGGAGTTCTTCGCCCACCCTAGGGGGAGGCTAACTGAAACACGGAAGGAGACAATACCGGAAGGAACC
CGCGCTATGACGGCAATAAAAAGACAGAATAAAACGCACGGTGTTGGGTCGTTTGTTCATAAACGCGGGG
TTCGGTCCCAGGGCTGGCACTCTGTCGATACCCCACCGAGACCCCATTGGGGCCAATACGCCCGCGTTTC
TTCCTTTTCCCCACCCCACCCCCCAAGTTCGGGTGAAGGCCCAGGGCTCGCAGCCAACGTCGGGGCGGCA
GGCCCTGCCATAGCCTCAGGTTACTCATATATACTTTAGATTGATTTAAAACTTCATTTTTAATTTAAAA
GGATCTAGGTGAAGATCCTTTTTGATAATCTCATGACCAAAATCCCTTAACGTGAGTTTTCGTTCCACTG
AGCGTCAGACCCCGTAGAAAAGATCAAAGGATCTTCTTGAGATCCTTTTTTTCTGCGCGTAATCTGCTGC
TTGCAAACAAAAAAACCACCGCTACCAGCGGTGGTTTGTTTGCCGGATCAAGAGCTACCAACTCTTTTTC
CGAAGGTAACTGGCTTCAGCAGAGCGCAGATACCAAATACTGTTCTTCTAGTGTAGCCGTAGTTAGGCCA
CCACTTCAAGAACTCTGTAGCACCGCCTACATACCTCGCTCTGCTAATCCTGTTACCAGTGGCTGCTGCC
AGTGGCGATAAGTCGTGTCTTACCGGGTTGGACTCAAGACGATAGTTACCGGATAAGGCGCAGCGGTCGG
GCTGAACGGGGGGTTCGTGCACACAGCCCAGCTTGGAGCGAACGACCTACACCGAACTGAGATACCTACA
GCGTGAGCTATGAGAAAGCGCCACGCTTCCCGAAGGGAGAAAGGCGGACAGGTATCCGGTAAGCGGCAGG
GTCGGAACAGGAGAGCGCACGAGGGAGCTTCCAGGGGGAAACGCCTGGTATCTTTATAGTCCTGTCGGGT
TTCGCCACCTCTGACTTGAGCGTCGATTTTTGTGATGCTCGTCAGGGGGGCGGAGCCTATGGAAAAACGC
CAGCAACGCGGCCTTTTTACGGTTCCTGGCCTTTTGCTGGCCTTTTGCTCACATGTTCTTTCCTGCGTTA
TCCCCTGATTCTGTGGATAACCGT
